Addgene plasmid #153876: pGBW-m4136061
Purpose: Mammalian expression plasmid for SARS-CoV-2 E (envelope)
Depositing lab: Ginkgo Bioworks & Benjie Chen.
Backbone
  Vector backbone: pTwist_CMV_6
  Backbone size w/o insert (bp): 4180
  Vector type: Mammalian Expression
Growth in bacteria
  Bacterial resistance: Ampicillin, 100 μg/mL
  Growth temperature: 37°C
  Growth strain: DH5alpha
  Copy number: High Copy
Gene/Insert
  Gene/Insert name: SARS-CoV-2 E (envelope) (alt names: envelope protein; E protein)
  Species: Severe acute respiratory syndrome coronavirus 2
  Insert size (bp): 221
  Mutation: wt
  Entrez Gene: E (a.k.a. GU280_gp04)
  Promoter: CMV
  Cloning method: Unknown
Resource information
  A portion of this plasmid was derived from a plasmid made by: GinkgoBioworks
Depositor comments: NCBI reference sequence: 43740570
How to cite: pGBW-m4136061 was a gift from Ginkgo Bioworks & Benjie Chen (Addgene plasmid # 153876 ; http://n2t.net/addgene:153876 ; RRID:Addgene_153876)
