[The description below was written by a language model from this plasmid's Addgene catalogue record and pLannotate feature annotations shown in this document.]
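Description:
pGBW-m4136061 is a mammalian expression plasmid built on the pTwist_CMV_6 backbone that carries the wild-type envelope (E) protein coding sequence of SARS-CoV-2. It is propagated in E. coli through a high-copy ColE1/pUC-type origin of replication and selected with ampicillin via a full-length β-lactamase (AmpR) gene. A short additional bla fragment is also annotated near the origin. No mammalian selection marker appears in the feature table, which is consistent with use by transient transfection, although the record does not say so explicitly.

The payload is a small open reading frame of roughly 220 bp, annotated as matching the SARS-CoV-2 E protein. This protein is a viroporin that forms pentameric ion-conducting pores in host membranes and contributes to virion morphogenesis and assembly. No epitope tags or reporters are annotated. In the circular map, the CMV immediate-early enhancer and CMV promoter elements sit directly upstream of the insert, though the annotation software resolves the promoter only as a short fragment and a truncated CMVd2-type match. An SV40 polyadenylation signal lies downstream, next to a small remnant of SV40 large T antigen sequence.

The expression unit is flanked by 5' and 3' human β-globin insulator elements. Bacterial T7 and rrnG terminators and a synthetic poly(A) signal upstream of the enhancer are also present, an arrangement that limits read-through transcription into or out of the cassette. The plasmid belongs to a depositor set of SARS-CoV-2 gene constructs and is suited to expressing untagged E protein in mammalian cells for studies of its function, localization or host interactions.
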