Features (pLannotate 1.2.2; 16 found; start..end, strand, type, name):
      5..229     +  CDS            E: VEMP_SARS2 - Experimental evidence at protein level: Swiss-Prot protein existence level 1. Plays a central role in virus morphogenesis and assembly. Acts as a viroporin and self-assembles in host membranes forming pentameric protein-lipid pores that allow ion transport. Also plays a role in the induction of apoptosis (By similarity). Regulates the localization of S protein at cis-Golgi, the place of virus budding (PubMed:33229438). May act by slowing down the cell secretory pathway (PubMed:33229438). May interfere with tight-junction stability by interacting with host MPP5. This would result i
    282..403     -  polyA_signal   SV40 poly(A) signal: SV40 polyadenylation signal
    426..495     -  CDS            large T antigen (fragment): large T antigen from SV40 (simian virus 40)
    518..564     +  terminator     T7 terminator: transcription terminator for bacteriophage T7 RNA polymerase
    594..730     +  terminator     rrnG terminator: transcription terminator from the E. coli ribosomal RNA rrnG operon (Albrechtsen et al., 1991)
    775..846     +  misc_feature   3' β-globin insulator: insulator downstream of the human β-globin locus (Farrell et al., 2002)
   1072..1660    -  rep_origin     ori: high-copy-number ColE1/pMB1/pBR322/pUC origin of replication
   1832..1896    -  CDS            bla(M) (fragment): β-lactamase lacking the signal sequence; bla(M); allows cytosolic expression of β-lactamase
   2406..3266    +  CDS            AmpR: β-lactamase; bla; confers resistance to ampicillin, carbenicillin, and related antibiotics
   3279..3415    +  terminator     rrnG terminator: transcription terminator from the E. coli ribosomal RNA rrnG operon (Albrechtsen et al., 1991)
   3567..3638    +  misc_feature   5' β-globin insulator: insulator upstream of the human β-globin locus (Farrell et al., 2002)
   3643..3689    -  terminator     T7 terminator: transcription terminator for bacteriophage T7 RNA polymerase
   3707..3755    -  polyA_signal   poly(A) signal: synthetic polyadenylation signal
   3836..4139    +  enhancer       CMV enhancer: human cytomegalovirus immediate early enhancer
   4212..4229    -  promoter       CMV promoter (fragment): human cytomegalovirus (CMV) immediate early promoter
   4292..4343    +  promoter       CMVd2 promoter: truncated human cytomegalovirus (CMV) immediate early promoter that yields moderately reduced expression relative to the full-length promoter
>Addgene plasmid #153876 | pGBW-m4136061 | addgene full sequence | sequence record 300206 | Ginkgo NGS Result
CACCATGTACTCATTCGTTTCGGAAGAGACAGGTACGTTAATAGTTAATAGCGTACTTCTTTTTCTTGCT
TTCGTGGTATTCTTGCTAGTTACACTAGCCATCCTTACTGCGCTTCGATTGTGTGCGTACTGCTGCAATA
TTGTTAACGTGAGTCTTGTAAAACCTTCTTTTTACGTTTACTCTCGTGTTAAAAATCTGAATTCTTCTAG
AGTTCCTGATCTTCTGGTCTAAGCTAGCTTGACTGACTGAGATACAGCGTACCTTCAGCTCACAGACATG
ATAAGATACATTGATGAGTTTGGACAAACCACAACTAGAATGCAGTGAAAAAAATGCTTTATTTGTGAAA
TTTGTGATGCTATTGCTTTATTTGTAACCATTATAAGCTGCAATAAACAAGTTAACAACAACAATTGCAT
TCATTTTATGTTTCAGGTTCAGGGGGAGGTGTGGGAGGTTTTTTAAAGCAAGTAAAACCTCTACAAATGT
GGTATTGGCCCATCTCTATCGGTATCGTAGCATAACCCCTTGGGGCCTCTAAACGGGTCTTGAGGGGTTT
TTTGTGCCCCTCGGGCCGGATTGCTATCTACCGGCATTGGCGCAGAAAAAAATGCCTGATGCGACGCTGC
GCGTCTTATACTCCCACATATGCCAGATTCAGCAACGGATACGGCTTCCCCAACTTGCCCACTTCCATAC
GTGTCCTCCTTACCAGAAATTTATCCTTAAGGTCGTCAGCTATCCTGCAGGCGATCTCTCGATTTCGATC
AAGACATTCCTTTAATGGTCTTTTCTGGACACCACTAGGGGTCAGAAGTAGTTCATCAAACTTTCTTCCC
TCCCTAATCTCATTGGTTACCTTGGGCTATCGAAACTTAATTAACCAGTCAAGTCAGCTACTTGGCGAGA
TCGACTTGTCTGGGTTTCGACTACGCTCAGAATTGCGTCAGTCAAGTTCGATCTGGTCCTTGCTATTGCA
CCCGTTCTCCGATTACGAGTTTCATTTAAATCATGTGAGCAAAAGGCCAGCAAAAGGCCAGGAACCGTAA
AAAGGCCGCGTTGCTGGCGTTTTTCCATAGGCTCCGCCCCCCTGACGAGCATCACAAAAATCGACGCTCA
AGTCAGAGGTGGCGAAACCCGACAGGACTATAAAGATACCAGGCGTTTCCCCCTGGAAGCTCCCTCGTGC
GCTCTCCTGTTCCGACCCTGCCGCTTACCGGATACCTGTCCGCCTTTCTCCCTTCGGGAAGCGTGGCGCT
TTCTCATAGCTCACGCTGTAGGTATCTCAGTTCGGTGTAGGTCGTTCGCTCCAAGCTGGGCTGTGTGCAC
GAACCCCCCGTTCAGCCCGACCGCTGCGCCTTATCCGGTAACTATCGTCTTGAGTCCAACCCGGTAAGAC
ACGACTTATCGCCACTGGCAGCAGCCACTGGTAACAGGATTAGCAGAGCGAGGTATGTAGGCGGTGCTAC
AGAGTTCTTGAAGTGGTGGCCTAACTACGGCTACACTAGAAGAACAGTATTTGGTATCTGCGCTCTGCTG
AAGCCAGTTACCTTCGGAAAAAGAGTTGGTAGCTCTTGATCCGGCAAACAAACCACCGCTGGTAGCGGTG
GTTTTTTTGTTTGCAAGCAGCAGATTACGCGCAGAAAAAAAGGATCTCAAGAAGATCCTTTGATCTTTTC
TACGGGGTCTGACGCTCAGTGGAACGAAAACTCACGTTAAGGGATTTTGGTCATGAGATTATCAAAAAGG
ATCTTCACCTAGATCCTTTTAAATTAAAAATGAAGTTTTAAATCAATCTAAAGTATATATGAGTAAACTT
GGTCTGACAGTTACCAATGCTTAATCAGTGAGGCACCTATCTCAGCGATCTGTCTATTTCGTTCATCCAT
AGTTGCATTTAAATTTCCGAACTCTCCAAGGCCCTCGTCGGAAAATCTTCAAACCTTTCGTCCGATCCAT
CTTGCAGGCTACCTCTCGAACGAACTATCGCAAGTCTCTTGGCCGGCCTTGCGCCTTGGCTATTGCTTGG
CAGCGCCTATCGCCAGGTATTACTCCAATCCCGAATATCCGAGATCGGGATCACCCGAGAGAAGTTCAAC
CTACATCCTCAATCCCGATCTATCCGAGATCCGAGGAATATCGAAATCGGGGCGCGCCTGGTGTACCGAG
AACGATCCTCTCAGTGCGAGTCTCGACGATCCATATCGTTGCTTGGCAGTCAGCCAGTCGGAATCCAGCT
TGGGACCCAGGAAGTCCAATCGTCAGATATTGTACTCAAGCCTGGTCACGGCAGCGTACCGATCTGTTTA
AACCTAGATATTGATAGTCTGATCGGTCAACGTATAATCGAGTCCTAGCTTTTGCAAACATCTATCAAGA
GACAGGATCAGCAGGAGGCTTTCGCATGAGTATTCAACATTTCCGTGTCGCCCTTATTCCCTTTTTTGCG
GCATTTTGCCTTCCTGTTTTTGCTCACCCAGAAACGCTGGTGAAAGTAAAAGATGCTGAAGATCAGTTGG
GTGCGCGAGTGGGTTACATCGAACTGGATCTCAACAGCGGTAAGATCCTTGAGAGTTTTCGCCCCGAAGA
ACGCTTTCCAATGATGAGCACTTTTAAAGTTCTGCTATGTGGCGCGGTATTATCCCGTATTGACGCCGGG
CAAGAGCAACTCGGTCGCCGCATACACTATTCTCAGAATGACTTGGTTGAGTATTCACCAGTCACAGAAA
AGCATCTTACGGATGGCATGACAGTAAGAGAATTATGCAGTGCTGCCATAACCATGAGTGATAACACTGC
GGCCAACTTACTTCTGACAACGATTGGAGGACCGAAGGAGCTAACCGCTTTTTTGCACAACATGGGGGAT
CATGTAACTCGCCTTGATCGTTGGGAACCGGAGCTGAATGAAGCCATACCAAACGACGAGCGTGACACCA
CGATGCCTGTAGCAATGGCAACAACCTTGCGTAAACTATTAACTGGCGAACTACTTACTCTAGCTTCCCG
GCAACAGTTGATAGACTGGATGGAGGCGGATAAAGTTGCAGGACCACTTCTGCGCTCGGCCCTTCCGGCT
GGCTGGTTTATTGCTGATAAATCTGGAGCCGGTGAGCGTGGGTCTCGCGGTATCATTGCAGCACTGGGGC
CAGATGGTAAGCCCTCCCGTATCGTAGTTATCTACACGACGGGGAGTCAGGCAACTATGGATGAACGAAA
TAGACAGATCGCTGAGATAGGTGCCTCACTGATTAAGCATTGGTAACCGATTCTAGGTGCATTGGCGCAG
AAAAAAATGCCTGATGCGACGCTGCGCGTCTTATACTCCCACATATGCCAGATTCAGCAACGGATACGGC
TTCCCCAACTTGCCCACTTCCATACGTGTCCTCCTTACCAGAAATTTATCCTTAAGATCCCGAATCGTTT
AAACTCGACTCTGGCTCTATCGAATCTCCGTCGTTTCGAGCTTACGCGAACAGCCGTGGCGCTCATTTGC
TCGTCGGGCATCGAATCTCGTCAGCTATCGTCAGCTTACCTTTTTGGCAGCGATCGCGGCTCCCGACATC
TTGGACCATTAGCTCCACAGGTATCTTCTTCCCTCTAGTGGTCATAACAGCAGCTTCAGCTACCTCTCAA
TTCAAAAAACCCCTCAAGACCCGTTTAGAGGCCCCAAGGGGTTATGCTATCAATCGTTGCGTTACACACA
CAAAAAACCAACACACATCCATCTTCGATGGATAGCGATTTTATTATCTAACTGCTGATCGAGTGTAGCC
AGATCTAGTAATCAATTACGGGGTCATTAGTTCATAGCCCATATATGGAGTTCCGCGTTACATAACTTAC
GGTAAATGGCCCGCCTGGCTGACCGCCCAACGACCCCCGCCCATTGACGTCAATAATGACGTATGTTCCC
ATAGTAACGCCAATAGGGACTTTCCATTGACGTCAATGGGTGGAGTATTTACGGTAAACTGCCCACTTGG
CAGTACATCAAGTGTATCATATGCCAAGTACGCCCCCTATTGACGTCAATGACGGTAAATGGCCCGCCTG
GCATTATGCCCAGTACATGACCTTATGGGACTTTCCTACTTGGCAGTACATCTACGTATTAGTCATCGCT
ATTACCATGCTGATGCGGTTTTGGCAGTACATCAATGGGCGTGGATAGCGGTTTGACTCACGGGGATTTC
CAAGTCTCCACCCCATTGACGTCAATGGGAGTTTGTTTTGGCACCAAAATCAACGGGACTTTCCAAAATG
TCGTAACAACTCCGCCCCATTGACGCAAATGGGCGGTAGGCGTGTACGGTGGGAGGTCTATATAAGCAGA
GCTGGTTTAGTGAACCGTCAGATCAGATCTTTGTCGATCCTACCATCCACTCGACACACCCGCCAGCGGC
CGC
